Addgene plasmid #36130: PcDNA-DEST47-CypB-Iso C-term GFP
Depositing lab: Patrick Van Oostveldt. Depositing organization: University of Ghent. Publication: Spatiotemporal behavior of nuclear cyclophilin B indicates a role in RNA transcription. Dieriks B, Van Oostveldt P. Int J Mol Med. 2012 Mar 13. doi: 10.3892/ijmm.2012.937. PubMed 22426501.
Backbone
  Vector backbone: pcDNA-DEST47
  Backbone manufacturer: Invitrogen
  Backbone size w/o insert (bp): 7780
  Vector type: Mammalian Expression
  Selectable markers: Neomycin (select with G418)
Growth in bacteria
  Bacterial resistance: Ampicillin, 100 μg/mL
  Growth temperature: 37°C
  Growth strain: DH5alpha
  Copy number: High Copy
Gene/Insert
  Gene/Insert name: cyclophilin B (alt name: Peptidyl-prolyl cis-trans isomerase B)
  Species: H. sapiens (human)
  Mutation: contains amino acids 47-204 of cyclophilin B
  Entrez Gene: PPIB (a.k.a. CYP-S1, CYPB, HEL-S-39, OI9, SCYLP)
  Promoter: CMV
  Tag / fusion protein: GFP (C terminal on backbone)
  Cloning method: Gateway Cloning
  Sequencing primers: 5′ CMV-F; 3′ BGH-rev
Terms and licenses: Academic/Nonprofit Terms; Industry Terms: Not Available to Industry
How to cite: PcDNA-DEST47-CypB-Iso C-term GFP was a gift from Patrick Van Oostveldt (Addgene plasmid # 36130 ; http://n2t.net/addgene:36130 ; RRID:Addgene_36130)
