[The description below was written by a language model from this plasmid's Addgene catalogue record.]
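Description:
PcDNA-DEST47-CypB-Iso C-term GFP is a mammalian expression plasmid built on the commercial Gateway destination vector pcDNA-DEST47. It is maintained in E. coli as a high-copy plasmid under ampicillin selection. It also carries a neomycin resistance marker, so transfected mammalian cells can be selected with G418 when stable lines are wanted. The insert was introduced by Gateway recombination, which places it downstream of the vector's promoter and in frame with a tag encoded by the backbone.

The payload is a truncated form of human cyclophilin B (PPIB, peptidyl-prolyl cis-trans isomerase B) comprising amino acids 47–204 rather than the full-length protein. Expression is driven by the strong constitutive CMV promoter, and the coding sequence is fused at its C terminus to GFP supplied by the backbone, giving a fluorescent fusion protein. The "Iso" in the name may refer to the isomerase portion of the protein, but the record does not explain the designation or the rationale for the chosen boundaries. The listed reverse sequencing primer suggests that a BGH polyadenylation region follows the cassette, as is usual for pcDNA-type vectors. No feature table is provided to confirm this or other backbone elements.

The associated publication concerns the spatiotemporal behaviour of nuclear cyclophilin B and its possible role in RNA transcription. The construct is therefore suited to imaging the subcellular localisation and dynamics of this cyclophilin B fragment in mammalian cells, presumably alongside other cyclophilin B fusions.
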