>Addgene plasmid #36130 | PcDNA-DEST47-CypB-Iso C-term GFP | depositor partial sequence | sequence record 44795 | PcDNA-DEST47-CypB-Iso C-term GFP sequence 496 bps
GCCGGGTGATCTTTGGTCTCTTCGGAAAGACTGTTCCAAAAACAGTGGATAATTTTGTGGCCTTAGCTAC
AGGAGAGAAAGGATTTGGCTACAAAAACAGCTTATTCCATCGTGTAATCAAGGACTTCATGATCCAGGGC
GGAGACTTCACCAGGGGAGATGGCACAGGAGGAAAGAGCATCTACGGTGAGCGCTTCCCCGATGAGAACT
TCAAACTGAAGCACTACGGGCCTGGCTGGGTGAGCATGGCCAACGCAGGCAAAGACACCAACGGCTCCCA
GTTCTTCATCACGACAGTCAAGACAGCCTGGCTAGATGGCAAGCATGTGGTGTTTGGCAAAGTTCTAGAG
GGCATGGAGGTGGTGCGGAAGGTGGAGAGCACCAAGACAGACAGCCGGGATAAACCCCTGAAGGATGTGA
TCATCGCAGACTGCGGCAAGCACCCAGCTTTCTTGTACAAAGTTGGCATTATAAGAAAGCATTGCTTATC
AATTTG
