>Addgene plasmid #36130 | PcDNA-DEST47-CypB-Iso C-term GFP | depositor partial sequence | sequence record 44796 | PcDNA-DEST47-CypB-Iso C-term GFP sequence 774 bps
CGTTGCTTCACAACGTTCAAATCCGCTCCCGGCGGATTTGTCCTACTCAGGAGAGCGTTCACCGACAAAC
AACAGATAAAACGAAAGGCCCAGTCTTCCGACTGAGCCTTTCGTTTTATTTGATGCCTGGCAGTTCCCTA
CTCTCGCGTTAACGCTAGCATGGATGTTTTCCCAGTCACGACGTTGTAAAACGACGGCCAGTCTTAAGCT
CGGGCCCCAAATAATGATTTTATTTTGACTGATAGTGACCTGTTCGTTGCAACAAATTGATGAGCAATGC
TTTTTTATAATGCCAACTTTGTACAAAAAAGCAGGCTTCACCATGTATTTTGACCTACGAATTGGAGATG
AAGATGTAGGCCGGGTGATCTTTGGTCTCTTCGGAAAGACTGTTCCAAAAACAGTGGATAATTTTGTGGC
CTTAGCTACAGGAGAGAAAGGATTTGGCTACAAAAACAGCAAATTCCATCGTGTAATCAAGGACTTCATG
ATCCAGGGCGGAGACTTCACCAGGGGAGATGGCACAGGAGGAAAGAGCATCTACGGTGAGCGCTTCCCCG
ATGAGAACTTCAAACTGAAGCACTACGGGCCTGGCTGGGTGAGCATGGCCAACGCAGGCAAAGACACCAA
CGGCTCCCAGTTCTTCATCACGACAGTCAAGACAGCCTGGCTAGATGGCAAGCATGTGGTGTTTGGCAAA
GTTCTAGAGGGCATGGAGGTGGTGCGGAAGGTGGAGAGCACCAAGACAGACAGCCGGGATAAACCCCTGA
AGGA
