>Addgene plasmid #36130 | PcDNA-DEST47-CypB-Iso C-term GFP | addgene partial sequence | sequence record 53902 | GFPfusion-REV
ACTCCAGTGAAAAGTTCTTCTCCTTTGCTAGCCATTCTAGATCGAACCACTTTGTACAAGAAAGCTGGGT
GCTTGCCGCAGTCTGCGATGATCACATCCTTCAGGGGTTTATCCCGGCTGTCTGTCTTGGTGCTCTCCAC
CTTCCGCACCACCTCCATGCCCTCTAGAACTTTGCCAAACACCACATGCTTGCCATCTAGCCAGGCTGTC
TTGACTGTCGTGATGAAGAACTGGGAGCCGTTGGTGTCTTTGCCTGCGTTGGCCATGCTCACCCAGCCAG
GCCCGTAGTGCTTCAGTTTGAAGTTCTCATCGGGGAAGCGCTCACCGTAGATGCTCTTTCCTCCTGTGCC
ATCTCCCCTGGTGAAGTCTCCGCCCTGGATCATGAAGTCCTTGATTACACGATGGAATTTGCTGTTTTTG
TAGCCAAATCCTTTCTCTCCTGTAGCTAAGGCCACAAAATTATCCACTGTTTTTGGAACAGTCTTTCCGA
AGAGACCAAAGATCACCCGGCCTACATCTTCATCTCCAATTCGTAGGTCAAAATACATGGTGAAGCCTGC
TTTTTTGTACAAACTTGTTTGATCAAGCTTAACTAGCCAGCTTGGGTCTCCCTATAGTGAGTCGTATTAA
TTTCGATAAGCCAGTAAGCAGTGGGTTCTCTAGTTAGCCAGAGAGCTCTGCTTATATAGACCTCCCACCG
TACACGCCTACCGCCCATTTGCGTCAATGGGGCGGAGTTGTTACGACATTTTGGAAAGTCCCGTTGATTT
TGGTGCCAAAACAAACTCCCATTGACGTCAATGGGGTGGAGACTTGGAAATCCCCGTGAGTCAAACCGCT
ATCCACGCCCATTGATGTACTGCCAAAACCGCATCACCATGGTAATAGCGATGACTAATACGTAGATGTA
CTGCCAAGTAGGAAAGTCCCATAAGGTCATGTACTGGGCATAATGCCAGGCGGGCCATTACGCT
